Addgene plasmid #18752: 1352wUV2 F2bbs kan GCANNNAGGk
Depositing lab: Scot Wolfe. Depositing organization: University of Massachusetts, Worcester. Publication: Targeted gene inactivation in zebrafish using engineered zinc-finger nucleases. Meng X, Noyes MB, Zhu LJ, Lawson ND, Wolfe SA. Nat Biotechnol. 2008 Jun . 26(6):695-701. 10.1038/nbt1398 PubMed 18500337.
Backbone
  Vector backbone: ColE1
  Backbone size w/o insert (bp): 3890
  Vector type: Bacterial Expression
Growth in bacteria
  Bacterial resistance: Ampicillin and Kanamycin, 100 & 50 μg/mL
  Growth temperature: 37°C
  Growth strain: DH5alpha
  Copy number: High Copy
Gene/Insert
  Gene/Insert name: 3 tandem zinc fingers
  Species: M. musculus (mouse)
  Insert size (bp): 1298
  Mutation: A Kan cassette (1090bp) is inserted between two bbsI sites in finger 2 of this construct. This cassette is here to provide a large drop out band when digested with BbsI. The digested backbone can then be used for building finger 2 libraries. Fingers one and three are anchor fingers which specify AGG and GCA, respectively.
  Cloning method: Restriction Enzyme; 5′ cloning site BbsI (not destroyed); 3′ cloning site BbsI (not destroyed)
  Sequencing primers: 5′ OMG5
Terms and licenses: Academic/Nonprofit Terms; Industry Terms: Not Available to Industry
How to cite: 1352wUV2 F2bbs kan GCANNNAGGk was a gift from Scot Wolfe (Addgene plasmid # 18752 ; http://n2t.net/addgene:18752 ; RRID:Addgene_18752)
