[The description below was written by a language model from this plasmid's Addgene catalogue record and pLannotate feature annotations shown in this document.]
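Description:
1352wUV2 F2bbs kan GCANNNAGGk is a bacterial expression plasmid on a ColE1-type backbone, designed as a recipient vector for building randomized zinc-finger libraries. It replicates in E. coli from a ColE1/pMB1-family origin and is catalogued as high copy, although the feature table also detects rop and bom sequences from the pBR322/ColE1 lineage. An f1 origin is also present. Selection is with ampicillin through the backbone bla gene, and with kanamycin through the stuffer cassette described below.

The expression unit is driven by a lac UV5 promoter fragment with a lac operator, so transcription is under lac repressor control and can be induced with IPTG. Downstream, the annotation shows a Gal11 fragment, the omega subunit of E. coli RNA polymerase (rpoZ) and a FLAG epitope fragment. These are followed by Egr1-like zinc-finger sequence, consistent with an omega–zinc finger fusion of the type used in bacterial one-hybrid selections, where binding of the fingers near a weak promoter recruits polymerase to a reporter. The record itself does not state this.

The insert is listed as three tandem mouse-derived zinc fingers. Fingers 1 and 3 are fixed anchors specifying AGG and GCA. Finger 2 is interrupted by a roughly 1.1 kb kanamycin (neo) cassette in reverse orientation, with a lambda t0 terminator fragment, flanked by two BbsI sites. BbsI digestion releases this cassette as an easily seen drop-out band, and the cut backbone then accepts finger 2 library fragments for selecting variants against the central NNN triplet. The associated publication concerns engineered zinc-finger nucleases for targeted gene inactivation in zebrafish.
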