Features (pLannotate 1.2.2; 18 found; start..end, strand, type, name):
     12..35      +  promoter       lac UV5 promoter (fragment): E. coli lac promoter with an "up" mutation
     50..66      +  protein_bind   lac operator: The lac repressor binds to the lac operator to inhibit transcription in E. coli. This inhibition can be relieved by adding lactose or isopropyl-β-D-thiogalactopyranoside (IPTG). lac repressor encoded by lacI
    152..274     +  CDS            GAL11 (fragment): MED15_YEAST - Also known as ABE1 From Saccharomyces cerevisiae (strain ATCC 204508 / S288c) (Baker's yeast).
    306..575     +  CDS            RNAP ω (sequence partly withheld): DNA-directed RNA polymerase subunit omega; E. coli rpoZ; promotes RNA polymerase assembly
    585..608     +  CDS            3xFLAG (fragment): three tandem FLAG® epitope tags, followed by an enterokinase cleavage site
    672..758     +  CDS            EGR1 (fragment): EGR1_SERCA - Also known as ZENK From Serinus canaria (Island canary) (Fringilla canaria).
    780..859     -  terminator     lambda t0 terminator (fragment): transcription terminator from phage lambda
    893..1684    -  CDS            neo: KKA2_KLEPN - Also known as kan, nptII. Experimental evidence at protein level: Swiss-Prot protein existence level 1. Resistance to kanamycin, neomycin, paromomycin, ribostamycin, butirosin and gentamicin B. From Klebsiella pneumoniae.
   1716..1820    -  CDS            tnpA (fragment): TN5P_ECOLX - Also known as tnp. Experimental evidence at protein level: Swiss-Prot protein existence level 1. Mediates transposition of transposon Tn5 by a 'cut and paste' mechanism. First, the monomeric transposase binds the 19 bp inverted DNA repeats flanking the transposon. Then, dimerization of the DNA- bound transposase creates a synaptic DNA complex. After nicking of the first DNA strand, excision of the transposon proceeds through a series of intermediates. The transposase then mediates the insertion of the transposon at a new site by strand transfer. The activity of the wild- type tran
   1844..1933    +  CDS            ZO15_XENLA (fragment): Protein inferred from homology: Swiss-Prot protein existence level 3. May be involved in transcriptional regulation. From Xenopus laevis (African clawed frog).
   1989..2055    +  CDS            lacZα (fragment): LacZα fragment of β-galactosidase; lacZ fragment
   2060..2488    +  rep_origin     f1 ori (sequence partly withheld): f1 bacteriophage origin of replication; arrow indicates direction of (+) strand synthesis
   2541..2645    +  promoter       AmpR promoter: bla
   2646..3506    +  CDS            AmpR: β-lactamase; bla; confers resistance to ampicillin, carbenicillin, and related antibiotics
   3677..4265    +  rep_origin     ori: high-copy-number ColE1/pMB1/pBR322/pUC origin of replication
   4451..4591    -  misc_feature   bom: basis of mobility region from pBR322
   4693..4884    -  CDS            rop: Rop protein, which maintains plasmids at low copy number; rop
   4925..4999    +  CDS            mbeC (fragment): MBEC_ECOLX - Experimental evidence at protein level: Swiss-Prot protein existence level 1. Required for efficient mobilization of ColE1 plasmid and is thus essential to promote the specific transfer of the plasmid during conjugation. Probably functions by inducing DNA bending, helping the MbeA relaxase to melt the DNA around the nic site and cleave the phosphodiester bond. Binds specifically double-stranded DNA (dsDNA) containing the ColE1 oriT but does not recognize the inverted repeat (IR). From Escherichia coli.
>Addgene plasmid #18752 | 1352wUV2 F2bbs kan GCANNNAGGk | depositor full sequence | sequence record 8848 | Author sequence
GAATTCCGGGCTTTACACTTTATGCTTCCGGCTCGCATTATGTGTCGACTTGTGAGCGGATAACAATTTC
ACACAGGAAACAGCTATGCCTCAACAGCAGCAAATGCAACCTCCCAATTCAAGTGCGGACAACAACCCTT
TGCAACAGCAATCATCACAAAATACCGTACCAAACGTCCTCAACCAAATTAACCAAATCTTTTCTCCAGA
GGAGCAACGCAGCTTATTACAAGAAGCCATCGAAACCTGCAAGAATTTTGAAAAAACACAATTGTAAGTC
TCGGCTCCAAGAAGGAGATATACCCATG
[240 nt withheld, positions 309-548]
GCCGTTACCGCTATTGCTGAAGGTCGTGCGGCCGCGGACTACAAGGATGACGACGACAAGTTCCGGACCG
GTTCCAAGACACCCCCCCATGGTACCCGCCCATATGCTTGCCCTGTCGAGTCCTGCGACCGCCGCTTCTC
TCGGTCCGACCACCTGACCCAGCATATCCGGATTCACACAGGCCAGAAGCCCTTCCAGTGTCGCATCTGC
CAGTCTTCTGAGTGAGGATCCAAACGCCCGGCGGCAACCGAGCGTTCTGAACAAATCCAGATGGAGTTCT
GAGGTCATTACTGGATCTATCAACAGGAGTCCAAGCGAGCTCTCGAACCCCAGAGTCCCGCTCAGAAGAA
CTCGTCAAGAAGGCGATAGAAGGCGATGCGCTGCGAATCGGGAGCGGCGATACCGTAAAGCACGAGGAAG
CGGTCAGCCCATTCGCCGCCAAGCTCTTCAGCAATATCACGGGTAGCCAACGCTATGTCCTGATAGCGGT
CCGCCACACCCAGCCGGCCACAGTCGATGAATCCAGAAAAGCGGCCATTTTCCACCATGATATTCGGCAA
GCAGGCATCGCCATGGGTCACGACGAGATCCTCGCCGTCGGGCATGCGCGCCTTGAGCCTGGCGAACAGT
TCGGCTGGCGCGAGCCCCTGATGCTCTTCGTCCAGATCATCCTGATCGACAAGACCGGCTTCCATCCGAG
TACGTGCTCGCTCGATGCGATGTTTCGCTTGGTGGTCGAATGGGCAGGTAGCCGGATCAAGCGTATGCAG
CCGCCGCATTGCATCAGCCATGATGGATACTTTCTCGGCAGGAGCAAGGTGAGATGACAGGAGATCCTGC
CCCGGCACTTCGCCCAATAGCAGCCAGTCCCTTCCCGCTTCAGTGACAACGTCGAGCACAGCTGCGCAAG
GAACGCCCGTCGTGGCCAGCCACGATAGCCGCGCTGCCTCGTCCTGCAGTTCATTCAGGGCACCGGACAG
GTCGGTCTTGACAAAAAGAACCGGGCGCCCCTGCGCTGACAGCCGGAACACGGCGGCATCAGAGCAGCCG
ATTGTCTGTTGTGCCCAGTCATAGCCGAATAGCCTCTCCACCCAAGCGGCCGGAGAACCTGCGTGCAATC
CATCTTGTTCAATCATGCGAAACGATCCTCATCCTGTCTCTTGATCAGATCTTGATCCCCTGCGCCATCA
GATCCTTGGCGGCAAGAAAGCCATCCAGTTTACTTTGCAGGGCTTCCCAACCTTACCAGAGGGCGCCCCA
GCTGGCAATTCCGACGGATCCTAAGTAAGGAAGACACCGGCGAGAAGCCTTTTGCATGCGACATCTGTGG
GAGGAAGTTTGCCCAGTCCAGCGACCTGCAGCGTCACACCAAAATCCATACAGGTGAAAAGTAATCTAGA
GACTAGAAAAAGGCCGACAAGTCCCGCTCCGCTGAAGATCCTGGCGTAATAGCGAAGAGGCCCGCACCGA
TCGCCCTTCCCAACAGTTGCGCAGCCTGAATGGCGAATGGG
[124 nt withheld, positions 2060-2183]
C
[91 nt withheld, positions 2185-2275]
A
[49 nt withheld, positions 2277-2325]
CCTTTGACGTTGGAGTCCACGTTCTTT
[37 nt withheld, positions 2353-2389]
ACCCTATCTCGGTCTATTCTTTTGATTTATAAGGGATTTTGCCGATTTCGGCCTATTGGTTAAAAAATGA
GCTGATTTAACAAAAATTTAACGCGAATTTTAACAAAATATTAACGCTTACAATTTAGGTGGCACTTTTC
GGGGAAATGTGCGCGGAACCCCTATTTGTTTATTTTTCTAAATACATTCAAATATGTATCCGCTCATGAG
ACAATAACCCTGATAAATGCTTCAATAATATTGAAAAAGGAAGAGTATGAGTATTCAACATTTCCGTGTC
GCCCTTATTCCCTTTTTTGCGGCATTTTGCCTTCCTGTTTTTGCTCACCCAGAAACGCTGGTGAAAGTAA
AAGATGCTGAAGATCAGTTGGGTGCACGAGTGGGTTACATCGAACTGGATCTCAACAGCGGTAAGATCCT
TGAGAGTTTTCGCCCCGAAGAACGTTTTCCAATGATGAGCACTTTTAAAGTTCTGCTATGTGGCGCGGTA
TTATCCCGTATTGACGCCGGGCAAGAGCAACTCGGTCGCCGCATACACTATTCTCAGAATGACTTGGTTG
AGTACTCACCAGTCACAGAAAAGCATCTTACGGATGGCATGACAGTAAGAGAATTATGCAGTGCTGCCAT
AACCATGAGTGATAACACTGCGGCCAACTTACTTCTGACAACGATCGGAGGACCGAAGGAGCTAACCGCT
TTTTTGCACAACATGGGGGATCATGTAACTCGCCTTGATCGTTGGGAACCGGAGCTGAATGAAGCCATAC
CAAACGACGAGCGTGACACCACGATGCCTGTAGCAATGGCAACAACGTTGCGCAAACTATTAACTGGCGA
ACTACTTACTCTAGCTTCCCGGCAACAATTAATAGACTGGATGGAGGCGGATAAAGTTGCAGGACCACTT
CTGCGCTCGGCCCTTCCGGCTGGCTGGTTTATTGCTGATAAATCTGGAGCCGGTGAGCGTGGGTCTCGCG
GTATCATTGCAGCACTGGGGCCAGATGGTAAGCCCTCCCGTATCGTAGTTATCTACACGACGGGGAGTCA
GGCAACTATGGATGAACGAAATAGACAGATCGCTGAGATAGGTGCCTCACTGATTAAGCATTGGTAACTG
TCAGACCAAGTTTACTCATATATACTTTAGATTGATTTAAAACTTCATTTTTAATTTAAAAGGATCTAGG
TGAAGATCCTTTTTGATAATCTCATGACCAAAATCCCTTAACGTGAGTTTTCGTTCCACTGAGCGTCAGA
CCCCGTAGAAAAGATCAAAGGATCTTCTTGAGATCCTTTTTTTCTGCGCGTAATCTGCTGCTTGCAAACA
AAAAAACCACCGCTACCAGCGGTGGTTTGTTTGCCGGATCAAGAGCTACCAACTCTTTTTCCGAAGGTAA
CTGGCTTCAGCAGAGCGCAGATACCAAATACTGTCCTTCTAGTGTAGCCGTAGTTAGGCCACCACTTCAA
GAACTCTGTAGCACCGCCTACATACCTCGCTCTGCTAATCCTGTTACCAGTGGCTGCTGCCAGTGGCGAT
AAGTCGTGTCTTACCGGGTTGGACTCAAGACGATAGTTACCGGATAAGGCGCAGCGGTCGGGCTGAACGG
GGGGTTCGTGCACACAGCCCAGCTTGGAGCGAACGACCTACACCGAACTGAGATACCTACAGCGTGAGCT
ATGAGAAAGCGCCACGCTTCCCGAAGGGAGAAAGGCGGACAGGTATCCGGTAAGCGGCAGGGTCGGAACA
GGAGAGCGCACGAGGGAGCTTCCAGGGGGAAACGCCTGGTATCTTTATAGTCCTGTCGGGTTTCGCCACC
TCTGACTTGAGCGTCGATTTTTGTGATGCTCGTCAGGGGGGCGGAGCCTATGGAAAAACGCCAGCAACGC
GGCCTTTTTACGGTTCCTGGCCTTTTGCTGGCCTTTTGCTCACATGTTCTTTCCTGCGTTATCCCCTGAT
TCTGTGGATAACCGTATTACCGCCTTTGAGTGAGCTGATACCGCTCGCCGCAGCCGAACGACCGAGCGCA
GCGAGTCAGTGAGCGAGGAAGCGGAAGAGCGCCTGATGCGGTATTTTCTCCTTACGCATCTGTGCGGTAT
TTCACACCGCATATGGTGCACTCTCAGTACAATCTGCTCTGATGCCGCATAGTTAAGCCAGTATACACTC
CGCTATCGCTACGTGACTGGGTCATGGCTGCGCCCCGACACCCGCCAACACCCGCTGACGCGCCCTGACG
GGCTTGTCTGCTCCCGGCATCCGCTTACAGACAAGCTGTGACCGTCTCCGGGAGCTGCATGTGTCAGAGG
TTTTCACCGTCATCACCGAAACGCGCGAGGCAGCTGCGGTAAAGCTCATCAGCGTGGTCGTGAAGCGATT
CACAGATGTCTGCCTGTTCATCCGCGTCCAGCTCGTTGAGTTTCTCCAGAAGCGTTAATGTCTGGCTTCT
GATAAAGCGGGCCATGTTAAGGGCGGTTTTTTCCTGTTTGGTCACTGATGCCTCCGTGTAAGGGGGATTT
CTGTTCATGGGGGTAATGATACCGATGAAACGAGAGAGGATGCTCACGATACGGGTTACTGATGATGAAC
ATGCCCGGTTACTGGAACGG
