>Addgene plasmid #18752 | 1352wUV2 F2bbs kan GCANNNAGGk | addgene partial sequence | sequence record 24623 | M13-pUC-rev
CATTCCTACGCAGCAATGCAACCTCCCAATTCAAGTGCGGACAACAACCCTTTGCAACAGCAATCATCAC
AAAATACCGTACCAAACGTCCTCAACCAAATTAACCAAATCTTTTCTCCAGAGGAGCAACGCAGCTTATT
ACAAGAAGCCATCGAAACCTGCAAGAATTTTGAAAAAACACAATTGTAAGTCTCGGCTCCAAGAAGGAGA
TATACCCATG
[240 nt withheld, positions 221-460]
GCCGTTACCGCTATTGCTGAAGGTCGTGCGGCCGCGGACTACAAGGATGACGACGACAAGTTCCGGACCG
GTTCCAAGACACCCCCCCATGGTACCCGCCCATATGCTTGCCCTGTCGAGTCCTGCGACCGCCGCTTCTC
TCGGTCCGACCACCTGACCCAGCATATCCGGATTCACACAGGCCAGAAGCCCTTCCAGTGTCGCATCTGC
CATTNNGGNGAGNGAGAANCAAATGNCCCGGGNGGCACCCGAGCGTTCTGAACAAATCCAGATGGAGTTC
TGAGGTCATTACTGGATCTATCAACAGGAGTCCAAGCGAGCTCTCGAACCCAGAGTCCGCTCAGAAN
